Addgene plasmid #212737: YIp128-ADH-myc-E3(1)-CUbo-NLS-VSV
Purpose: Consitutive expression of myc-E3(1)-CUbo-NLS-VSV in budding yeast
Depositing lab: Helle Ulrich. Depositing organization: Institut fuer Molekulare Biologie (IMB Mainz). Publication: Ubiquiton-An inducible, linkage-specific polyubiquitylation tool. Renz C, Asimaki E, Meister C, Albanese V, Petriukov K, Krapoth NC, Wegmann S, Wollscheid HP, Wong RP, Fulzele A, Chen JX, Leon S, Ulrich HD. Mol Cell. 2024 Jan 18;84(2):386-400.e11. doi: 10.1016/j.molcel.2023.11.016. Epub 2023 Dec 15. PubMed 38103558.
Backbone
  Vector backbone: YIplac128
  Vector type: Yeast Expression ; integrative vector
  Selectable markers: LEU2
Growth in bacteria
  Bacterial resistance: Ampicillin, 100 μg/mL
  Growth temperature: 37°C
  Growth strain: Top10
  Copy number: High Copy
Gene/Insert
  Gene/Insert name: E3(1)
  Species: H. sapiens (human), S. cerevisiae (budding yeast)
  Promoter: ADH1
  Tag / fusion protein: myc (N terminal on insert); CUbo-NLS-VSV (C terminal on insert)
  Cloning method: Restriction Enzyme; 5′ cloning site unknown (unknown if destroyed)
Terms and licenses: Academic/Nonprofit Terms; Industry Terms: Not Available to Industry
Depositor comments: pHU5079; codon-optimized E3(1)-CUbo for budding yeast
How to cite: YIp128-ADH-myc-E3(1)-CUbo-NLS-VSV was a gift from Helle Ulrich (Addgene plasmid # 212737 ; http://n2t.net/addgene:212737 ; RRID:Addgene_212737)
