[The description below was written by a language model from this plasmid's Addgene catalogue record and pLannotate feature annotations shown in this document.]
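Description:
YIp128-ADH-myc-E3(1)-CUbo-NLS-VSV is a 7.5 kb yeast integrative expression plasmid built on YIplac128. It carries no yeast replication origin, so it is maintained in Saccharomyces cerevisiae only after integration into the genome, with transformants selected through the LEU2 marker, which is present with its own promoter. In E. coli it replicates from a high-copy ColE1/pUC-type origin and is selected with ampicillin through the β-lactamase gene. Fragments of lacZα, the lac promoter/operator, rop and bom are leftovers of the cloning backbone and flank the expression cassette.

The cassette lies between the constitutive S. cerevisiae ADH1 promoter and the ADH1 terminator. It encodes a single fusion protein, codon-optimized for budding yeast, described as myc-E3(1)-CUbo-NLS-VSV. The annotation detects, in order, a ubiquitin-homologous segment, a large fragment of human RNF31, full-length human FKBP1A (FKBP12), and a short C-terminal ubiquitin fragment. RNF31 is the catalytic HOIP subunit of the linear (M1-linked) ubiquitin chain assembly complex, which suggests that the "(1)" in the name denotes M1 linkage. The short ubiquitin fragment presumably corresponds to CUbo, a C-terminal half of ubiquitin. The myc tag, nuclear localization signal and VSV epitope named in the record were not picked up as separate features.

The plasmid belongs to the Ubiquiton system, an inducible, linkage-specific polyubiquitylation tool. The FKBP12 module suggests chemically induced dimerization that brings the engineered ligase and its ubiquitin half to a substrate carrying the complementary parts, although the record does not spell out this mechanism. The construct provides constitutive expression of the nuclear-targeted E3 component in yeast.
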