Features (pLannotate 1.2.2; 18 found; start..end, strand, type, name):
    183..771     -  rep_origin     ori: high-copy-number ColE1/pMB1/pBR322/pUC origin of replication
    942..1802    -  CDS            AmpR: β-lactamase; bla; confers resistance to ampicillin, carbenicillin, and related antibiotics
   1803..1907    -  promoter       AmpR promoter: bla
   1995..2400    +  promoter       LEU2 promoter: S. cerevisiae LEU2
   2401..3492    +  CDS            LEU2: LEU3_YEAST - Experimental evidence at protein level: Swiss-Prot protein existence level 1. Catalyzes the oxidation of 3-carboxy-2-hydroxy-4- methylpentanoate (3-isopropylmalate) to 3-carboxy-4-methyl-2- oxopentanoate. The product decarboxylates to 4-methyl-2 oxopentanoate. From Saccharomyces cerevisiae (strain ATCC 204508 / S288c) (Baker's yeast).
   3607..3642    +  CDS            rop (fragment): Rop protein, which maintains plasmids at low copy number; rop
   3744..3843    +  misc_feature   bom (fragment): basis of mobility region from pBR322
   3849..4006    -  CDS            lacZα (fragment): LacZα fragment of β-galactosidase; lacZ fragment
   4314..4710    +  promoter       ADH1 promoter: S. cerevisiae ADH1; promoter for alcohol dehydrogenase 1
   4746..5198    +  CDS            UBIQP_XENLA (fragment): Experimental evidence at protein level: Swiss-Prot protein existence level 1. Ubiquitin exists either covalently attached to another protein, or free (unanchored). When covalently bound, it is conjugated to target proteins via an isopeptide bond either as a monomer (monoubiquitin), a polymer linked via different Lys residues of the ubiquitin (polyubiquitin chains) or a linear polymer linked via the initiator Met of the ubiquitin (linear polyubiquitin chains). Polyubiquitin chains, when attached to a target protein, have different functions depending on the Lys residue of the ubiquitin that is
   5328..6449    +  CDS            RNF31 (fragment): RNF31_HUMAN - Also known as ZIBRA From Homo sapiens (Human).
   6516..6836    +  CDS            FKBP1A: FKB1A_HUMAN - Also known as FKBP1, FKBP12. Experimental evidence at protein level: Swiss-Prot protein existence level 1. Keeps in an inactive conformation TGFBR1, the TGF-beta type I serine/threonine kinase receptor, preventing TGF-beta receptor activation in absence of ligand. Recruits SMAD7 to ACVR1B which prevents the association of SMAD2 and SMAD3 with the activin receptor complex, thereby blocking the activin signal. May modulate the RYR1 calcium channel activity. PPIases accelerate the folding of proteins. It catalyzes the cis-trans isomerization of proline imidic peptide bonds in oligop
   6828..6965    +  CDS            UBIQ_LUMTE (fragment): Experimental evidence at protein level: Swiss-Prot protein existence level 1. Ubiquitin exists either covalently attached to another protein, or free (unanchored). When covalently bound, it is conjugated to target proteins via an isopeptide bond either as a monomer (monoubiquitin), a polymer linked via different Lys residues of the ubiquitin (polyubiquitin chains) or a linear polymer linked via the initiator Met of the ubiquitin (linear polyubiquitin chains). Polyubiquitin chains, when attached to a target protein, have different functions depending on the Lys residue of the ubiquitin that is
   7077..7264    +  terminator     ADH1 terminator: S. cerevisiae ADH1; transcription terminator for the S. cerevisiae alcohol dehydrogenase 1 (ADH1) gene
   7312..7328    -  protein_bind   lac operator: The lac repressor binds to the lac operator to inhibit transcription in E. coli. This inhibition can be relieved by adding lactose or isopropyl-β-D-thiogalactopyranoside (IPTG). lac repressor encoded by lacI
   7336..7366    -  promoter       lac promoter: promoter for the E. coli lac operon
   7381..7402    -  protein_bind   CAP binding site: CAP binding activates transcription in the presence of cAMP. E. coli catabolite activator protein
   7415..7507    -  CDS            lacI (fragment): lac repressor; lacI; The lac repressor binds to the lac operator to inhibit transcription in E. coli. This inhibition can be relieved by adding lactose or isopropyl-β-D-thiogalactopyranoside (IPTG).
>Addgene plasmid #212737 | YIp128-ADH-myc-E3(1)-CUbo-NLS-VSV | addgene full sequence | sequence record 420137 | Addgene NGS Result
TCTTCCGCTTCCTCGCTCACTGACTCGCTGCGCTCGGTCGTTCGGCTGCGGCGAGCGGTATCAGCTCACT
CAAAGGCGGTAATACGGTTATCCACAGAATCAGGGGATAACGCAGGAAAGAACATGTGAGCAAAAGGCCA
GCAAAAGGCCAGGAACCGTAAAAAGGCCGCGTTGCTGGCGTTTTTCCATAGGCTCCGCCCCCCTGACGAG
CATCACAAAAATCGACGCTCAAGTCAGAGGTGGCGAAACCCGACAGGACTATAAAGATACCAGGCGTTTC
CCCCTGGAAGCTCCCTCGTGCGCTCTCCTGTTCCGACCCTGCCGCTTACCGGATACCTGTCCGCCTTTCT
CCCTTCGGGAAGCGTGGCGCTTTCTCATAGCTCACGCTGTAGGTATCTCAGTTCGGTGTAGGTCGTTCGC
TCCAAGCTGGGCTGTGTGCACGAACCCCCCGTTCAGCCCGACCGCTGCGCCTTATCCGGTAACTATCGTC
TTGAGTCCAACCCGGTAAGACACGACTTATCGCCACTGGCAGCAGCCACTGGTAACAGGATTAGCAGAGC
GAGGTATGTAGGCGGTGCTACAGAGTTCTTGAAGTGGTGGCCTAACTACGGCTACACTAGAAGAACAGTA
TTTGGTATCTGCGCTCTGCTGAAGCCAGTTACCTTCGGAAAAAGAGTTGGTAGCTCTTGATCCGGCAAAC
AAACCACCGCTGGTAGCGGTGGTTTTTTTGTTTGCAAGCAGCAGATTACGCGCAGAAAAAAAGGATCTCA
AGAAGATCCTTTGATCTTTTCTACGGGGTCTGACGCTCAGTGGAACGAAAACTCACGTTAAGGGATTTTG
GTCATGAGATTATCAAAAAGGATCTTCACCTAGATCCTTTTAAATTAAAAATGAAGTTTTAAATCAATCT
AAAGTATATATGAGTAAACTTGGTCTGACAGTTACCAATGCTTAATCAGTGAGGCACCTATCTCAGCGAT
CTGTCTATTTCGTTCATCCATAGTTGCCTGACTCCCCGTCGTGTAGATAACTACGATACGGGAGGGCTTA
CCATCTGGCCCCAGTGCTGCAATGATACCGCGAGACCCACGCTCACCGGCTCCAGATTTATCAGCAATAA
ACCAGCCAGCCGGAAGGGCCGAGCGCAGAAGTGGTCCTGCAACTTTATCCGCCTCCATCCAGTCTATTAA
TTGTTGCCGGGAAGCTAGAGTAAGTAGTTCGCCAGTTAATAGTTTGCGCAACGTTGTTGCCATTGCTACA
GGCATCGTGGTGTCACGCTCGTCGTTTGGTATGGCTTCATTCAGCTCCGGTTCCCAACGATCAAGGCGAG
TTACATGATCCCCCATGTTGTGCAAAAAAGCGGTTAGCTCCTTCGGTCCTCCGATCGTTGTCAGAAGTAA
GTTGGCCGCAGTGTTATCACTCATGGTTATGGCAGCACTGCATAATTCTCTTACTGTCATGCCATCCGTA
AGATGCTTTTCTGTGACTGGTGAGTACTCAACCAAGTCATTCTGAGAATAGTGTATGCGGCGACCGAGTT
GCTCTTGCCCGGCGTCAATACGGGATAATACCGCGCCACATAGCAGAACTTTAAAAGTGCTCATCATTGG
AAAACGTTCTTCGGGGCGAAAACTCTCAAGGATCTTACCGCTGTTGAGATCCAGTTCGATGTAACCCACT
CGTGCACCCAACTGATCTTCAGCATCTTTTACTTTCACCAGCGTTTCTGGGTGAGCAAAAACAGGAAGGC
AAAATGCCGCAAAAAAGGGAATAAGGGCGACACGGAAATGTTGAATACTCATACTCTTCCTTTTTCAATA
TTATTGAAGCATTTATCAGGGTTATTGTCTCATGAGCGGATACATATTTGAATGTATTTAGAAAAATAAA
CAAATAGGGGTTCCGCGCACATTTCCCCGAAAAGTGCCACCTGACGTCTAAGAAACCATTATTATCATGA
CATTAACCTATAAAAATAGGCGTATCACGAGGCCAACTGTGGGAATACTCAGGTATCGTAAGATGCAAGA
GTTCGAATCTCTTAGCAACCATTATTTTTTTCCTCAACATAACGAGAACACACAGGGGCGCTATCGCACA
GAATCAAATTCGATGACTGGAAATTTTTTGTTAATTTCAGAGGTCGCCTGACGCATATACCTTTTTCAAC
TGAAAAATTGGGAGAAAAAGGAAAGGTGAGAGCGCCGGAACCGGCTTTTCATATAGAATAGAGAAGCGTT
CATGACTAAATGCTTGCATCACAATACTTGAAGTTGACAATATTATTTAAGGACCTATTGTTTTTTCCAA
TAGGTGGTTAGCAATCGTCTTACTTTCTAACTTTTCTTACCTTTTACATTTCAGCAATATATATATATAT
TTCAAGGATATACCATTCTAATGTCTGCCCCTAAGAAGATCGTCGTTTTGCCAGGTGACCACGTTGGTCA
AGAAATCACAGCCGAAGCCATTAAGGTTCTTAAAGCTATTTCTGATGTTCGTTCCAATGTCAAGTTCGAT
TTCGAAAATCATTTAATTGGTGGTGCTGCTATCGATGCTACAGGTGTTCCACTTCCAGATGAGGCGCTGG
AAGCCTCCAAGAAGGCTGATGCCGTTTTGTTAGGTGCTGTGGGTGGTCCTAAATGGGGTACAGGTAGTGT
TAGACCTGAACAAGGTTTACTAAAAATCCGTAAAGAACTTCAATTGTACGCCAACTTAAGACCATGTAAC
TTTGCATCCGACTCTCTTTTAGACTTATCTCCAATCAAGCCACAATTTGCTAAAGGTACTGACTTCGTTG
TTGTCAGAGAATTAGTGGGAGGTATTTACTTTGGTAAGAGAAAGGAAGACGATGGTGATGGTGTCGCTTG
GGATAGTGAACAATACACCGTTCCAGAAGTGCAAAGAATCACAAGAATGGCCGCTTTCATGGCCCTACAA
CATGAGCCACCATTGCCTATTTGGTCCTTGGATAAAGCTAATGTTTTGGCCTCTTCAAGATTATGGAGAA
AAACTGTGGAGGAAACCATCAAGAACGAATTTCCTACATTGAAGGTTCAACATCAATTGATTGATTCTGC
CGCCATGATCCTAGTTAAGAACCCAACCCACCTAAATGGTATTATAATCACCAGCAACATGTTTGGTGAT
ATCATCTCCGATGAAGCCTCCGTTATCCCAGGTTCCTTGGGTTTGTTGCCATCTGCGTCCTTGGCCTCTT
TGCCAGACAAGAACACCGCATTTGGTTTGTACGAACCATGCCACGGTTCTGCTCCAGATTTGCCAAAGAA
TAAGGTCAACCCTATCGCCACTATCTTGTCTGCTGCAATGATGTTGAAATTGTCATTGAACTTGCCTGAA
GAAGGTAAGGCCATTGAAGATGCAGTTAAAAAGGTTTTGGATGCAGGTATCAGAACTGGTGATTTAGGTG
GTTCCAACAGTACCACCGAAGTCGGTGATGCTGTCGCCGAAGAAGTTAAGAAAATCCTTGCTTAAAAAGA
TTCTCTTTTTTTATGATATTTGTACATAAACTTTATAAATGAAATTCATAATAGAAACGACACGAAATTA
CAAAATGGAATATGTTCATAGGGTAGGCCCTTTCGTCTCGCGCGTTTCGGTGATGACGGTGAAAACCTCT
GACACATGCAGCTCCCGGAGACGGTCACAGCTTGTCTGTAAGCGGATGCCGGGAGCAGACAAGCCCGTCA
GGGCGCGTCAGCGGGTGTTGGCGGGTGTCGGGGCTGGCTTAACTATGCGGCATCAGAGCAGATTGTACTG
AGAGTGCACCATATGCGGTGTGAAATACCGCACAGATGCGTAAGGAGAAAATACCGCATCAGGCGCCATT
CGCCATTCAGGCTGCGCAACTGTTGGGAAGGGCGATCGGTGCGGGCCTCTTCGCTATTACGCCAGCTGGC
GAAAGGGGGATGTGCTGCAAGGCGATTAAGTTGGGTAACGCCAGGGTTTTCCCAGTCACGACGTTGTAAA
ACGACGGCCAGTGAATTCCTTTTGTTGTTTCCGGGTGTACAATATGGACTTCCTCTTTTCTGGCAACCAA
ACCCATACATCGGGATTCCTATAATACCTTCGTTGGTCTCCCTAACATGTAGGTGGCGGAGGGGAGATAT
ACAATAGAACAGATACCAGACAAGACATAATGGGCTAAACAAGACTACACCAATTACACTGCCTCATTGA
TGGTGGTACATAACGAACTAATACTGTAGCCCTAGACTTGATAGCCATCATCATATCGAAGTTTCACTAC
CCTTTTTCCATTTGCCATCTATTGAAGTAATAATAGGCGCATGCAACTTCTTTTCTTTTTTTTTCTTTTC
TCTCTCCCCCGTTGTTGTCTCACCATATCCGCAATGACAAAAAAATGATGGAAGACACTAAAGGAAAAAA
TTAACGACAAAGACAGCACCAACAGATGTCGTTGTTCCAGAGCTGATGAGGGGTATCTCGAAGCACACGA
AACTTTTTCCTTCCTTCATTCACGCACACTACTCTCTAATGAGCAACGGTATACGGCCTTCCTTCCAGTT
ACTTGAATTTGAAATAAAAAAAAGTTTGCTGTCTTGCTATCAAGTATAAATAGACCTGCAATTATTAATC
TTTTGTTTCCTCGTCATTGTTCTCGTTCCCTTTCTTCCTTGTTTCTTTTTCTGCACAATATTTCAAGCTA
TACCAAGCATACAATCAACTCCGGAATGGAACAAAAGCTTATTTCTGAAGAAGACTTGCAGATTTTCGTC
AAGACTTTGACCGGTAAAACCATAACATTGGAAGTTGAATCTTCCGATACCATCGACAACGTTAAGTCGC
GTATTCAAGACAAGGAAGGCATTCCACCTGATCAACAAAGATTGATCTTTGCCGGTAGACAGCTCGAGGA
CGGTAGAACGCTGTCTGATTACAACATTCAGCGTGAGTCCACCTTACATCTTGTGCTAAGGCTACGTGGC
CTCATGCAGATTTTCGTCAAGACTTTGACCGGTAAAACCATAACATTGGAAGTTGAATCTTCCGATACCA
TCGACAACGTTAAGTCGCGTATTCAAGACAAGGAAGGCATTCCACCTGATCAACAAAGATTGATCTTTGC
CGGTAGACAGCTCGAGGACGGTAGAACGCTGTCTGATTACAACATTCAGCGTGAGTCCACCTTACATCTT
GTGCTAAGGCTACGTGGCCTCGCTTCTGGTGCTGGCGGTTCTGAAGGTGGCGGATCTGAAGGTGGCACAT
CTGGCGCTACAAGATCTGCTTCTGGTGCTGGTGGATCTGAAGGTGGAGGTTCTGAAGGTGGTACCTCTGG
TGCTACCTGTGCTGTTTGTGGTTGGGCTTTGCCACACAACAGAATGCAAGCTTTGACCTCTTGTGAATGT
ACCATCTGTCCAGACTGTTTCAGACAACACTTCACCATCGCTTTGAAGGAAAAGCACATCACCGACATGG
TTTGTCCAGCTTGTGGTAGACCAGACTTGACCGACGACACCCAATTGTTGTCTTACTTCTCTACCTTGGA
CATCCAATTGAGAGAATCTTTGGAACCAGACGCTTACGCTTTGTTCCACAAGAAGTTGACCGAAGGTGTT
TTGATGAGAGACCCAAAGTTCTTGTGGTGTGCTCAATGTTCTTTCGGTTTCATCTACGAAAGAGAACAAT
TGGAAGCTACCTGTCCACAATGTCACCAAACCTTCTGTGTTAGATGTAAGAGACAATGGGAAGAACAACA
CAGAGGTAGATCATGTGAAGACTTCCAAAACTGGAAGAGAATGAACGACCCAGAATACCAAGCTCAAGGT
TTGGCTATGTACTTGCAAGAAAACGGTATCGACTGTCCAAAGTGTAAGTTCTCTTACGCTTTGGCTAGAG
GTGGTTGTATGCACTTCCACTGTACCCAATGTAGACACCAATTCTGTTCTGGTTGTTACAACGCTTTCTA
CGCTAAGAACAAGTGTCCAGAACCAAACTGTAGAGTTAAGAAGTCTTTGCACGGTCACCACCCAAGAGAC
TGTTTGTTCTACTTGAGAGACTGGACCGCTTTGAGATTGCAAAAGTTGTTGCAAGACAACAACGTTATGT
TCAACACCGAACCACCAGCTGGTGCTAGAGCTGTTCCAGGTGGTGGTTGTAGAGTTATCGAACAAAAGGA
AGTTCCAAACGGTTTGAGAGACGAAGCTTGTGGTAAGGAAACCCCAGCTGGTTACGCTGGTTTGTGTCAA
GCTCACTACAAGGAATACTTGGTTTCTTTGATCAACGCTCACTCTTTGGACCCAGCTACCTTGTACGAAG
TTGAAGAATTGGAAACCGCTACCGAAAGATACTTGCACGTTAGACCACAACCATTGGCTGGTGAAGACCC
ACCAGCTTACCAAGCTAGATTGTTGCAAAAGTTGACCGAAGAAGTTCCATTGGGTCAATCTATCCCAAGA
AGAAGAAAGGGATCCGCTTCTGGTGCTGGTGGATCTGAAGGTGGAGGTTCTGAAGGTGGTACCTCTGGTG
CTAGCGGTGTTCAAGTTGAAACCATCTCTCCAGGTGACGGTAGAACCTTCCCAAAGAGAGGTCAAACCTG
TGTTGTTCACTACACCGGTATGTTGGAAGACGGTAAGAAGTTCGACTCTTCTAGAGACAGAAACAAGCCA
TTCAAGTTCATGTTGGGTAAGCAAGAAGTTATCAGAGGTTGGGAAGAAGGTGTTGCTCAAATGTCTGTTG
GTCAAAGAGCTAAGTTGACCATCTCTCCAGACTACGCTTACGGTGCTACCGGTCACCCAGGTATTATCCC
ACCACACGCTACCTTGGTTTTCGACGTTGAATTGTTGAAGTTGGAAGGGTCGACCGGTATCCCACCAGAC
CAACAAAGATTGATCTTCGCTGGTAAGCAATTGGAAGACGGTAGAACCTTGTCTGACTACAACATCCAAA
AGGAATCTACCTTGCACTTGGTTTTGAGATTGAGAGGTGTTTTAATACCCAAGAAAAAGCGTAAGGTCTT
AATTAATTATACTGACATAGAAATGAACAGATTGGGAAAGTAGGGCCCTAGCGGCCTGCAGCCAAGCTAA
TTCCGGGCGAATTTCTTATGATTTATGATTTTTATTATTAAATAAGTTATAAAAAAAATAAGTGTATACA
AATTTTAAAGTGACTCTTAGGTTTTAAAACGAAAATTCTTATTCTTGAGTAACTCTTTCCTGTAGGTCAG
GTTGCTTTCTCAGGTATAGCATGAGGTCGCTCTTATTGACCACACCTCTACCGGCATGCAAGCTTGGCGT
AATCATGGTCATAGCTGTTTCCTGTGTGAAATTGTTATCCGCTCACAATTCCACACAACATACGAGCCGG
AAGCATAAAGTGTAAAGCCTGGGGTGCCTAATGAGTGAGCTAACTCACATTAATTGCGTTGCGCTCACTG
CCCGCTTTCCAGTCGGGAAACCTGTCGTGCCAGCTGCATTAATGAATCGGCCAACGCGCGGGGAGAGGCG
GTTTGCGTATTGGGCGC
